Addgene plasmid #98040: pRVdGL-4Flpo
Purpose: Second-generation rabies viral vector genome
Depositing lab: Ian Wickersham. Depositing organization: Massachusetts Institute of Technology. Publication: Nontoxic, double-deletion-mutant rabies viral vectors for retrograde targeting of projection neurons. Chatterjee S, Sullivan HA, MacLennan BJ, Xu R, Hou Y, Lavin TK, Lea NE, Michalski JE, Babcock KR, Dietrich S, Matthews GA, Beyeler A, Calhoon GG, Glober G, Whitesell JD, Yao S, Cetin A, Harris JA, Zeng H, Tye KM, Reid RC, Wickersham IR. Nat Neurosci. 2018 Apr;21(4):638-646. doi: 10.1038/s41593-018-0091-7. Epub 2018 Mar 5. PubMed 29507411.
Backbone
  Vector backbone: cSPBN (pSAD)
  Backbone manufacturer: Karl-Klaus Conzelmann & Matthias Schnell
  Vector type: Mammalian Expression
Growth in bacteria
  Bacterial resistance: Ampicillin, 100 μg/mL
  Growth temperature: 37°C
  Growth strain: DH5alpha
  Copy number: High Copy
Gene/Insert
  Gene/Insert name: Flpo
  Species: Synthetic
  Insert size (bp): 1299
  Promoter: CMV
  Cloning method: Gibson Cloning
  Sequencing primers: 5′ unknown
Terms and licenses: Academic/Nonprofit Terms; Industry Terms: Not Available to Industry
How to cite: pRVdGL-4Flpo was a gift from Ian Wickersham (Addgene plasmid # 98040 ; http://n2t.net/addgene:98040 ; RRID:Addgene_98040)
