[The description below was written by a language model from this plasmid's Addgene catalogue record and pLannotate feature annotations shown in this document.]
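Description:
pRVdGL-4Flpo is a rabies virus genome plasmid, a cDNA clone of a "second-generation" double-deletion-mutant vector built on the cSPBN (pSAD) backbone derived from the SAD B19 strain. It is catalogued as a mammalian expression vector. In bacteria it is propagated as a high-copy plasmid through a ColE1/pUC-type origin with ampicillin selection (AmpR). It also retains pBluescript-derived remnants, including an f1 origin, lacZα and lac promoter/operator fragments, and a T3 promoter.

The annotated viral cassette contains the N (nucleoprotein), P (phosphoprotein) and M (matrix) coding sequences, followed by a 1,299 bp FLPo open reading frame. FLPo is a mouse codon-optimised, nuclear-targeted, thermostable Flp recombinase that acts at FRT sites. No glycoprotein (G) or polymerase (L) gene is annotated, which matches the "dGL" name and the roughly 8.6 kb plasmid size. The "4" in the name likely refers to the transgene's position as the fourth gene, after M, although the record does not say so.

Transcription of the genome cDNA is driven by a CMV enhancer/promoter, with a T7 promoter also present immediately downstream. A hammerhead ribozyme upstream and a hepatitis delta virus ribozyme downstream flank the genome, and a T7 terminator follows. This standard arrangement trims the primary transcript to exact viral termini so it can be encapsidated and rescued. Short hits annotated as an HIV-1 LTR fragment and a SET1 tag fragment are probably incidental matches.

The plasmid serves to rescue recombinant virus in cells that supply the missing viral proteins in trans. According to the associated publication title, the resulting nontoxic vectors are used for retrograde targeting of projection neurons. In this construct they deliver Flp recombinase, which would act on FRT-dependent reporters or effectors.
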