Features (pLannotate 1.2.2; 24 found; start..end, strand, type, name):
    533..1393    -  CDS            AmpR: β-lactamase; bla; confers resistance to ampicillin, carbenicillin, and related antibiotics
   1394..1498    -  promoter       AmpR promoter: bla
   1525..1883    +  rep_origin     f1 ori (sequence partly withheld): f1 bacteriophage origin of replication; arrow indicates direction of (+) strand synthesis
   1985..2140    -  CDS            lacZα (fragment): LacZα fragment of β-galactosidase; lacZ fragment
   2146..2174    -  misc_feature   MCS (fragment): pBluescript multiple cloning site
   2180..2559    +  enhancer       CMV enhancer: human cytomegalovirus immediate early enhancer
   2560..2763    +  promoter       CMV promoter: human cytomegalovirus (CMV) immediate early promoter
   2759..2792    +  LTR            5' LTR (truncated) (fragment): truncated 5' long terminal repeat (LTR) from HIV-1
   2808..2826    +  promoter       T7 promoter: promoter for bacteriophage T7 RNA polymerase
   2852..2877    +  misc_RNA       sTRSV HHRz (fragment): hammerhead ribozyme from the tobacco ringspot virus satellite RNA (Khvorova et al., 2003)
   2963..4312    +  CDS            N: NCAP_RABVS - Experimental evidence at protein level: Swiss-Prot protein existence level 1. Encapsidates the genome in a ratio of one protein N per nine ribonucleotides, protecting it from nucleases. If expressed without protein P it binds non-specifically RNA and therefore can bind it's own mRNA. Interaction with protein P abolishes any non-specific RNA binding, and prevents phosphorylation. The soluble N-P complex encapsidates specifically the genomic RNA, with protein N protecting the genome like a pearl necklace. The encapsidated genomic RNA is termed the nucleocapsid (NC) and serves as tem
   4406..5296    +  CDS            P: PHOSP_RABVS - Experimental evidence at protein level: Swiss-Prot protein existence level 1. Non catalytic polymerase cofactor and regulatory protein that plays a role in viral transcription and replication. Stabilizes the RNA polymerase L to the N-RNA template and binds the soluble protein N, preventing it from encapsidating non-genomic RNA. Also inhibits host IFN-alpha and IFN-beta signaling by binding and retaining phosphorylated STAT1 in the cytoplasm or by inhibiting the DNA binding of STAT1 in the nucleus. Might be involved, through interaction with host dynein, in intracellular microtubu
   5388..5993    +  CDS            M: MATRX_RABVS - Experimental evidence at protein level: Swiss-Prot protein existence level 1. Plays a major role in assembly, budding and uncoating of virion after membrane fusion (PubMed:33208464). Completely covers the ribonucleoprotein coil and keep it in condensed bullet-shaped form. Inhibits viral transcription and stimulates replication. Plays a major role in early induction of TRAIL-mediated apoptosis in infected neurons (PubMed:12771432, PubMed:9847327). From Rabies virus (strain SAD B19) (RABV).
   6217..7515    +  CDS            FLPo: nuclear-targeted site-specific recombinase FLPo is a mouse codon-optimized fusion between the SV40 nuclear localization signal and a thermostable version of the Saccharomyces cerevisiae site-specific recombinase FLP. Recombination occurs at FRT sequences.
   7647..7739    +  ncRNA          HDV ribozyme: Accession: RF00094 - Hepatitis delta virus ribozyme
   7746..7795    +  CDS            SET1 (fragment): solubility-enhancement tag derived from T7 phage gene 10B
   7803..7850    +  terminator     T7 terminator: transcription terminator for bacteriophage T7 RNA polymerase
   7872..7913    -  misc_feature   MCS (fragment): pBluescript multiple cloning site
   7926..7944    -  promoter       T3 promoter: promoter for bacteriophage T3 RNA polymerase
   7989..8005    -  protein_bind   lac operator: The lac repressor binds to the lac operator to inhibit transcription in E. coli. This inhibition can be relieved by adding lactose or isopropyl-β-D-thiogalactopyranoside (IPTG). lac repressor encoded by lacI
   8013..8043    -  promoter       lac promoter: promoter for the E. coli lac operon
   8058..8079    -  protein_bind   CAP binding site: CAP binding activates transcription in the presence of cAMP. E. coli catabolite activator protein
   8092..8184    -  CDS            lacI (fragment): lac repressor; lacI; The lac repressor binds to the lac operator to inhibit transcription in E. coli. This inhibition can be relieved by adding lactose or isopropyl-β-D-thiogalactopyranoside (IPTG).
   8367..362     -  rep_origin     ori (across the origin): high-copy-number ColE1/pMB1/pBR322/pUC origin of replication
>Addgene plasmid #98040 | pRVdGL-4Flpo | addgene full sequence | sequence record 193881 | Addgene NGS Result
AGGTCGTTCGCTCCAAGCTGGGCTGTGTGCACGAACCCCCCGTTCAGCCCGACCGCTGCGCCTTATCCGG
TAACTATCGTCTTGAGTCCAACCCGGTAAGACACGACTTATCGCCACTGGCAGCAGCCACTGGTAACAGG
ATTAGCAGAGCGAGGTATGTAGGCGGTGCTACAGAGTTCTTGAAGTGGTGGCCTAACTACGGCTACACTA
GAAGAACAGTATTTGGTATCTGCGCTCTGCTGAAGCCAGTTACCTTCGGAAAAAGAGTTGGTAGCTCTTG
ATCCGGCAAACAAACCACCGCTGGTAGCGGTGGTTTTTTTGTTTGCAAGCAGCAGATTACGCGCAGAAAA
AAAGGATCTCAAGAAGATCCTTTGATCTTTTCTACGGGGTCTGACGCTCAGTGGAACGAAAACTCACGTT
AAGGGATTTTGGTCATGAGATTATCAAAAAGGATCTTCACCTAGATCCTTTTAAATTAAAAATGAAGTTT
TAAATCAATCTAAAGTATATATGAGTAAACTTGGTCTGACAGTTACCAATGCTTAATCAGTGAGGCACCT
ATCTCAGCGATCTGTCTATTTCGTTCATCCATAGTTGCCTGACTCCCCGTCGTGTAGATAACTACGATAC
GGGAGGGCTTACCATCTGGCCCCAGTGCTGCAATGATACCGCGAGACCCACCCTTGGAGGCTCCAGATTT
ATCAGCAATAAACCAGCCAGCCGGAAGGGCCGAGCGCAGAAGTGGTCCTGCAACTTTATCCGCCTCCATC
CAGTCTATTAATTGTTGCCGGGAAGCTAGAGTAAGTAGTTCGCCAGTTAATAGTTTGCGCAACGTTGTTG
CCATTGCTACAGGCATCGTGGTGTCACGCTCGTCGTTTGGTATGGCTTCATTCAGCTCCGGTTCCCAACG
ATCAAGGCGAGTTACATGATCCCCCATGTTGTGCAAAAAAGCGGTTAGCTCCTTCGGTCCTCCGATCGTT
GTCAGAAGTAAGTTGGCCGCAGTGTTATCACTCATGGTTATGGCAGCACTGCATAATTCTCTTACTGTCA
TGCCATCCGTAAGATGCTTTTCTGTGACTGGTGAGTACTCAACCAAGTCATTCTGAGAATAGTGTATGCG
GCGACCGAGTTGCTCTTGCCCGGCGTCAATACGGGATAATACCGCGCCACATAGCAGAACTTTAAAAGTG
CTCATCATTGGAAAACGTTCTTCGGGGCGAAAACTCTCAAGGATCTTACCGCTGTTGAGATCCAGTTCGA
TGTAACCCACTCGTGCACCCAACTGATCTTCAGCATCTTTTACTTTCACCAGCGTTTCTGGGTGAGCAAA
AACAGGAAGGCAAAATGCCGCAAAAAAGGGAATAAGGGCGACACGGAAATGTTGAATACTCATACTCTTC
CTTTTTCAATATTATTGAAGCATTTATCAGGGTTATTGTCTCATGAGCGGATACATATTTGAATGTATTT
AGAAAAATAAACAAATAGGGGTTCCGCGCACATTTCCCCGAAAAGTGCCACCTG
[124 nt withheld, positions 1525-1648]
C
[91 nt withheld, positions 1650-1740]
A
[49 nt withheld, positions 1742-1790]
CCTTTGACGTTGGAGTCCACGTTCTTT
[37 nt withheld, positions 1818-1854]
ACCCTATCTCGGTCTATTCTTTTGATTTATAAGGGATTTTGCCGATTTCGGCCTATTGGTTAAAAAAATG
AGCTGATTTAACAAAAATTTAACGCGAATTTTAACAAAATATTAACGCTTACAATTTCCATTCGCCATTC
AGGCTGCGCAACTGTTGGGAAGGGCGATCGGTGCGGGCCTCTTCGCTATTACGCCAGCTGGCGAAAGGGG
GATGTGCTGCAAGGCGATTAAGTTGGGTAACGCCAGGGTTTTCCCAGTCACGACGTTGTAAAACGACGGC
CAGTGAGCGCGCGATAAGCTTGATATCGAATTCCTGCAGCGCGTTGACATTGATTATTGACTAGTTATTA
ATAGTAATCAATTACGGGGTCATTAGTTCATAGCCCATATATGGAGTTCCGCGTTACATAACTTACGGTA
AATGGCCCGCCTGGCTGACCGCCCAACGACCCCCGCCCATTGACGTCAATAATGACGTATGTTCCCATAG
TAACGCCAATAGGGACTTTCCATTGACGTCAATGGGTGGAGTATTTACGGTAAACTGCCCACTTGGCAGT
ACATCAAGTGTATCATATGCCAAGTACGCCCCCTATTGACGTCAATGACGGTAAATGGCCCGCCTGGCAT
TATGCCCAGTACATGACCTTATGGGACTTTCCTACTTGGCAGTACATCTACGTATTAGTCATCGCTATTA
CCATGGTGATGCGGTTTTGGCAGTACATCAATGGGCGTGGATAGCGGTTTGACTCACGGGGATTTCCAAG
TCTCCACCCCATTGACGTCAATGGGAGTTTGTTTTGGCACCAAAATCAACGGGACTTTCCAAAATGTCGT
AACAACTCCGCCCCATTGACGCAAATGGGCGGTAGGCGTGTACGGTGGGAGGTCTATATAAGCAGAGCTC
TCTGGCTAACTAGAGAACCCACTGCTTACTGGCTTATCGAAATTAATACGACTCACTATAGGGAGACCCA
AGCTGGCTAGATTAAGCGTCTGATGAGTCCGTGAGGACGAAACCCGGCGTACCGGGTCACGCTTAACAAC
CAGATCAAAGAAAAAACAGACATTGTCAATTGCAAAGCAAAAATGTAACACCCCTACAATGGATGCCGAC
AAGATTGTATTCAAAGTCAATAATCAGGTGGTCTCTTTGAAGCCTGAGATTATCGTGGATCAATATGAGT
ACAAGTACCCTGCCATCAAAGATTTGAAAAAGCCCTGTATAACCCTAGGAAAGGCTCCCGATTTAAATAA
AGCATACAAGTCAGTTTTGTCAGGCATGAGCGCCGCCAAACTTAATCCTGACGATGTATGTTCCTATTTG
GCAGCGGCAATGCAGTTTTTTGAGGGGACATGTCCGGAAGACTGGACCAGCTATGGAATTGTGATTGCAC
GAAAAGGAGATAAGATCACCCCAGGTTCTCTGGTGGAGATAAAACGTACTGATGTAGAAGGGAATTGGGC
TCTGACAGGAGGCATGGAACTGACAAGAGACCCCACTGTCCCTGAGCATGCGTCCTTAGTCGGTCTTCTC
TTGAGTCTGTATAGGTTGAGCAAAATATCCGGGCAAAACACTGGTAACTATAAGACAAACATTGCAGACA
GGATAGAGCAGATTTTTGAGACAGCCCCTTTTGTTAAAATCGTGGAACACCATACTCTAATGACAACTCA
CAAAATGTGTGCTAATTGGAGTACTATACCAAACTTCAGATTTTTGGCCGGAACCTATGACATGTTTTTC
TCCCGGATTGAGCATCTATATTCAGCAATCAGAGTGGGCACAGTTGTCACTGCTTATGAAGACTGTTCAG
GACTGGTATCATTTACTGGGTTCATAAAACAAATCAATCTCACCGCTAGAGAGGCAATACTATATTTCTT
CCACAAGAACTTTGAGGAAGAGATAAGAAGAATGTTTGAGCCAGGGCAGGAGACAGCTGTTCCTCACTCT
TATTTCATCCACTTCCGTTCACTAGGCTTGAGTGGGAAATCTCCTTATTCATCAAATGCTGTTGGTCACG
TGTTCAATCTCATTCACTTTGTAGGATGCTATATGGGTCAAGTCAGATCCCTAAATGCAACGGTTATTGC
TGCATGTGCTCCTCATGAAATGTCTGTTCTAGGGGGCTATCTGGGAGAGGAATTCTTCGGGAAAGGGACA
TTTGAAAGAAGATTCTTCAGAGATGAGAAAGAACTTCAAGAATACGAGGCGGCTGAACTGACAAAGACTG
ACGTAGCACTGGCAGATGATGGAACTGTCAACTCTGACGACGAGGACTACTTTTCAGGTGAAACCAGAAG
TCCGGAGGCTGTTTATACTCGAATCATGATGAATGGAGGTCGACTAAAGAGATCTCACATACGGAGATAT
GTCTCAGTCAGTTCCAATCATCAAGCCCGTCCAAACTCATTCGCCGAGTTTCTAAACAAGACATATTCGA
GTGACTCATAAGAAGTTGAATAACAAAATGCCGGAAATCTACGGATTGTGTATATCCATCATGAAAAAAA
CTAACACCCCTCCTTTCGAACCATCCCAAACATGAGCAAGATCTTTGTCAATCCTAGTGCTATTAGAGCC
GGTCTGGCCGATCTTGAGATGGCTGAAGAAACTGTTGATCTGATCAATAGAAATATCGAAGACAATCAGG
CTCATCTCCAAGGGGAACCCATAGAGGTGGACAATCTCCCTGAGGATATGGGGCGACTTCACCTGGATGA
TGGAAAATCGCCCAACCATGGTGAGATAGCCAAGGTGGGAGAAGGCAAGTATCGAGAGGACTTTCAGATG
GATGAAGGAGAGGATCCTAGCTTCCTGTTCCAGTCATACCTGGAAAATGTTGGAGTCCAAATAGTCAGAC
AAATGAGGTCAGGAGAGAGATTTCTCAAGATATGGTCACAGACCGTAGAAGAGATTATATCCTATGTCGC
GGTCAACTTTCCCAACCCTCCAGGAAAGTCTTCAGAGGATAAATCAACCCAGACTACTGGCCGAGAGCTC
AAGAAGGAGACAACACCCACTCCTTCTCAGAGAGAAAGCCAATCATCGAAAGCCAGGATGGCGGCTCAAA
TTGCTTCTGGCCCTCCAGCCCTTGAATGGTCGGCTACCAATGAAGAGGATGATCTATCAGTGGAGGCTGA
GATCGCTCACCAGATTGCAGAAAGTTTCTCCAAAAAATATAAGTTTCCCTCTCGATCCTCAGGGATACTC
TTGTATAATTTTGAGCAATTGAAAATGAACCTTGATGATATAGTTAAAGAGGCAAAAAATGTACCAGGTG
TGACCCGTTTAGCCCATGACGGGTCCAAACTCCCCCTAAGATGTGTACTGGGATGGGTCGCTTTGGCCAA
CTCTAAGAAATTCCAGTTGTTAGTCGAATCCGACAAGCTGAGTAAAATCATGCAAGATGACTTGAATCGC
TATACATCTTGCTAACCGAACCTCTCCCCTCAGTCCCTCTAGACAATAAAATCCGAGATGTCCCAAAGTC
AACATGAAAAAAACAGGCAACACCACTGATAAAATGAACCTCCTACGTAAGATAGTGAAAAACCGCAGGG
ACGAGGACACTCAAAAATCCTCTCCCGCGTCAGCCCCTCTGGATGACGATGACTTGTGGCTTCCACCCCC
TGAATACGTCCCGCTGAAAGAACTTACAGGCAAGAAGAACATGAGGAACTTTTGTATCAACGGAAGGGTT
AAAGTGTGTAGCCCGAATGGTTACTCGTTCAGGATCCTGCGGCACATTCTGAAATCATTCGACGAGATAT
ATTCTGGGAATCATAGGATGATCGGGTTAGTCAAAGTGGTTATTGGACTGGCTTTGTCAGGATCTCCAGT
CCCTGAGGGCCTGAACTGGGTATACAAATTGAGGAGAACCTTTATCTTCCAGTGGGCTGATTCCAGGGGC
CCTCTTGAAGGGGAGGAGTTGGAATACTCTCAGGAGATCACTTGGGATGATGATACTGAGTTCGTCGGAT
TGCAAATAAGAGTGATTGCAAAACAGTGTCATATCCAGGGCAGAGTCTGGTGTATCAACATGAACCCGAG
AGCATGTCAACTATGGTCTGACATGTCTCTTCAGACACAAAGGTCCGAAGAGGACAAAGATTCCTCTCTG
CTTCTAGAATAATCAGATTATATCCCGCAAATTTATCACTTGTTTACCTCTGGAGGAGAGAACATATGGG
CTCAACTCCAACCCTTGGGAGCAATATAACAAAAAACATGTTATGGTGCCATTAAACCGCTGCATTTCAT
CAAAGTCAAGTTGATTACCTTTACATTTTGATCCTCTTGGATGTGAAAAAAACTATTAACATCCCTCAAA
AGACCCCGGGAAAGCCGCCACCATGGCTCCTAAGAAGAAGAGGAAGGTGATGAGCCAGTTCGACATCCTG
TGCAAGACCCCCCCCAAGGTGCTGGTGCGGCAGTTCGTGGAGAGATTCGAGAGGCCCAGCGGCGAGAAGA
TCGCCAGCTGTGCCGCCGAGCTGACCTACCTGTGCTGGATGATCACCCACAACGGCACCGCCATCAAGAG
GGCCACCTTCATGAGCTACAACACCATCATCAGCAACAGCCTGAGCTTCGACATCGTGAACAAGAGCCTG
CAGTTCAAGTACAAGACCCAGAAGGCCACCATCCTGGAGGCCAGCCTGAAGAAGCTGATCCCCGCCTGGG
AGTTCACCATCATCCCTTACAACGGCCAGAAGCACCAGAGCGACATCACCGACATCGTGTCCAGCCTGCA
GCTGCAGTTCGAGAGCAGCGAGGAGGCCGACAAGGGCAACAGCCACAGCAAGAAGATGCTGAAGGCCCTG
CTGTCCGAGGGCGAGAGCATCTGGGAGATCACCGAGAAGATCCTGAACAGCTTCGAGTACACCAGCAGGT
TCACCAAGACCAAGACCCTGTACCAGTTCCTGTTCCTGGCCACATTCATCAACTGCGGCAGGTTCAGCGA
CATCAAGAACGTGGACCCCAAGAGCTTCAAGCTGGTGCAGAACAAGTACCTGGGCGTGATCATTCAGTGC
CTGGTGACCGAGACCAAGACAAGCGTGTCCAGGCACATCTACTTTTTCAGCGCCAGAGGCAGGATCGACC
CCCTGGTGTACCTGGACGAGTTCCTGAGGAACAGCGAGCCCGTGCTGAAGAGAGTGAACAGGACCGGCAA
CAGCAGCAGCAACAAGCAGGAGTACCAGCTGCTGAAGGACAACCTGGTGCGCAGCTACAACAAGGCCCTG
AAGAAGAACGCCCCCTACCCCATCTTCGCTATCAAGAACGGCCCTAAGAGCCACATCGGCAGGCACCTGA
TGACCAGCTTTCTGAGCATGAAGGGCCTGACCGAGCTGACAAACGTGGTGGGCAACTGGAGCGACAAGAG
GGCCTCCGCCGTGGCCAGGACCACCTACACCCACCAGATCACCGCCATCCCCGACCACTACTTCGCCCTG
GTGTCCAGGTACTACGCCTACGACCCCATCAGCAAGGAGATGATCGCCCTGAAGGACGAGACCAACCCCA
TCGAGGAGTGGCAGCACATCGAGCAGCTGAAGGGCAGCGCCGAGGGCAGCATCAGATACCCCGCCTGGAA
CGGCATCATCAGCCAGGAGGTGCTGGACTACCTGAGCAGCTACATCAACAGGCGGATCTGATGAACCGGA
TACTCCTGGAAGCCTGCCCATGCTAAGACTCTTGTGTGATGTATCTTGAAAAAAACAAGATCCTAAATCT
GAACCTTTGGTTGTTTGATTGTTTTTCTCATTTTTGTTGTTTATTTGTTAAGCGTGGGTCGGCATGGCAT
CTCCACCTCCTCGCGGTCCGACCTGGGCATCCGAAGGAGGACGCACGTCCACTCGGATGGCTAAGGGAGG
GCGGGGATCCGGCTGCTAACAAAGCCCGAAAGGAAGCTGAGTTGGCTGCTGCCACCGCTGAGCAATAACT
AGCATAACCCCTTGGGGCCTCTAAACGGGTCTTGAGGGGTTTTTTGCTGAAAGGAGGAACTATATCCGGA
TCCACTAGTTCTAGAGCGGCCGCCACCGCGGTGGAGCTCCAGCTTTTGTTCCCTTTAGTGAGGGTTAATT
GCGCGCTTGGCGTAATCATGGTCATAGCTGTTTCCTGTGTGAAATTGTTATCCGCTCACAATTCCACACA
ACATACGAGCCGGAAGCATAAAGTGTAAAGCCTGGGGTGCCTAATGAGTGAGCTAACTCACATTAATTGC
GTTGCGCTCACTGCCCGCTTTCCAGTCGGGAAACCTGTCGTGCCAGCTGCATTAATGAATCGGCCAACGC
GCGGGGAGAGGCGGTTTGCGTATTGGGCGCTCTTCCGCTTCCTCGCTCACTGACTCGCTGCGCTCGGTCG
TTCGGCTGCGGCGAGCGGTATCAGCTCACTCAAAGGCGGTAATACGGTTATCCACAGAATCAGGGGATAA
CGCAGGAAAGAACATGTGAGCAAAAGGCCAGCAAAAGGCCAGGAACCGTAAAAAGGCCGCGTTGCTGGCG
TTTTTCCATAGGCTCCGCCCCCCTGACGAGCATCACAAAAATCGACGCTCAAGTCAGAGGTGGCGAAACC
CGACAGGACTATAAAGATACCAGGCGTTTCCCCCTGGAAGCTCCCTCGTGCGCTCTCCTGTTCCGACCCT
GCCGCTTACCGGATACCTGTCCGCCTTTCTCCCTTCGGGAAGCGTGGCGCTTTCTCATAGCTCACGCTGT
AGGTATCTCAGTTCGGTGT
